Addgene plasmid #74961: PXPR007 sgGFP-2
Purpose: Cas9 + sgGFP-2 with blasticidin selection
Depositing lab: William Hahn. Depositing organization: Dana-Farber Cancer Institute. Publication: ATXN1L, CIC, and ETS Transcription Factors Modulate Sensitivity to MAPK Pathway Inhibition. Wang B, Krall EB, Aguirre AJ, Kim M, Widlund HR, Doshi MB, Sicinska E, Sulahian R, Goodale A, Cowley GS, Piccioni F, Doench JG, Root DE, Hahn WC. Cell Rep. 2017 Feb 7;18(6):1543-1557. doi: 10.1016/j.celrep.2017.01.031. PubMed 28178529.
Backbone
  Vector backbone: pXPR_BRD001
  Backbone manufacturer: Broad Institute - Genetic Perturbation Platform
  Backbone size w/o insert (bp): 13246
  Total vector size (bp): 11385
  Modifications to backbone: Puromycin resistance replaced with blasticidin resistance
  Vector type: Mammalian Expression, CRISPR
  Selectable markers: Blasticidin
Growth in bacteria
  Bacterial resistance: Ampicillin, 100 μg/mL
  Growth temperature: 37°C
  Growth strain: NEB Stable
  Copy number: High Copy
Gene/Insert
  Gene/Insert name: GFP
  gRNA/shRNA sequence: GGTGCCCATCCTGGTCGAGC
  Cloning method: Restriction Enzyme; 5′ cloning site Bsmb1 (unknown if destroyed); 3′ cloning site GGTGCCCATCCTGGTCGAGC (unknown if destroyed)
  Sequencing primers: 5′ GTATGTCTGTTGCTATTATGTCTACTATTCTTTCC
Terms and licenses: Academic/Nonprofit Terms; Industry Terms: Not Available to Industry
How to cite: PXPR007 sgGFP-2 was a gift from William Hahn (Addgene plasmid # 74961 ; http://n2t.net/addgene:74961 ; RRID:Addgene_74961)
