[The description below was written by a language model from this plasmid's Addgene catalogue record and pLannotate feature annotations shown in this document.]
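Description:
PXPR007 sgGFP-2 is an all-in-one lentiviral CRISPR plasmid that delivers Streptococcus pyogenes Cas9 together with a single guide RNA directed against GFP. It is built on the pXPR_BRD001 backbone, in which the original puromycin resistance marker has been replaced by blasticidin resistance. In bacteria it is maintained through a high-copy ColE1/pUC-type origin with ampicillin selection (AmpR), and the backbone also carries an f1 origin, an SV40 origin and poly(A) signal, and remnants of a lac/T7/T3 cloning region. The catalogue lists it as a mammalian expression/CRISPR vector, but the feature table shows a third-generation, self-inactivating HIV-1 transfer vector. An RSV promoter is fused to a truncated 5' LTR, followed by the Ψ packaging signal with a gag fragment, the RRE, cPPT/CTS, WPRE and a ΔU3 3' LTR.

Within the viral cassette, a human U6 Pol III promoter drives the 20-nt GFP-targeting spacer fused to the S. pyogenes gRNA scaffold. The spacer was cloned at BsmBI sites. It sits at the end of the linear numbering and was annotated as a short mVenus-fragment match, which simply reflects its GFP-family target sequence. Downstream, an EF-1α core promoter drives Cas9, annotated as contiguous N- and C-terminal portions that together form the full coding sequence. Cas9 is followed by the blasticidin S deaminase gene. The element linking Cas9 and BSD is not annotated, though no separate promoter for BSD is listed.

The construct allows stable transduction and blasticidin selection of cells expressing Cas9 and an anti-GFP guide. Such a guide could serve to disrupt a GFP reporter or as a control with no endogenous target, although the record does not state its specific role.
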