Features (pLannotate 1.2.2; 30 found; start..end, strand, type, name):
      1..76      +  misc_RNA       gRNA scaffold: guide RNA scaffold for the Streptococcus pyogenes CRISPR/Cas9 system
    124..241     +  misc_feature   cPPT/CTS: central polypurine tract and central termination sequence of HIV-1
    310..521     +  promoter       EF-1α core promoter: core promoter for human elongation factor EF-1α
    625..2226    +  CDS            Cas9(N): N-terminal portion of Streptococcus pyogenes Cas9 (Zetsche et al., 2015)
   2227..4725    +  CDS            Cas9(C): C-terminal portion of Streptococcus pyogenes Cas9 (Zetsche et al., 2015)
   4846..5241    +  CDS            BSD: blasticidin S deaminase; Aspergillus terreus BSD; confers resistance to blasticidin
   5257..5845    +  misc_feature   WPRE: woodchuck hepatitis virus posttranscriptional regulatory element
   5896..5915    +  misc_feature   cPPT/CTS (fragment): central polypurine tract and central termination sequence of HIV-1
   5917..6150    +  LTR            3' LTR (ΔU3): self-inactivating 3' long terminal repeat (LTR) from HIV-1
   6228..6349    +  polyA_signal   SV40 poly(A) signal: SV40 polyadenylation signal
   6389..6524    +  rep_origin     SV40 ori: SV40 origin of replication
   6545..6563    -  promoter       T7 promoter: promoter for bacteriophage T7 RNA polymerase
   6571..6726    +  CDS            lacZα (fragment): LacZα fragment of β-galactosidase; lacZ fragment
   6731..7159    +  rep_origin     f1 ori (sequence partly withheld): f1 bacteriophage origin of replication; arrow indicates direction of (+) strand synthesis
   7212..7316    +  promoter       AmpR promoter: bla
   7317..8177    +  CDS            AmpR: β-lactamase; bla; confers resistance to ampicillin, carbenicillin, and related antibiotics
   8348..8936    +  rep_origin     ori: high-copy-number ColE1/pMB1/pBR322/pUC origin of replication
   9119..9211    +  CDS            lacI (fragment): lac repressor; lacI; The lac repressor binds to the lac operator to inhibit transcription in E. coli. This inhibition can be relieved by adding lactose or isopropyl-β-D-thiogalactopyranoside (IPTG).
   9224..9245    +  protein_bind   CAP binding site: CAP binding activates transcription in the presence of cAMP. E. coli catabolite activator protein
   9260..9290    +  promoter       lac promoter: promoter for the E. coli lac operon
   9294..9316    +  protein_bind   lac operator (fragment): The lac repressor binds to the lac operator to inhibit transcription in E. coli. This inhibition can be relieved by adding lactose or isopropyl-β-D-thiogalactopyranoside (IPTG). lac repressor encoded by lacI
   9359..9377    +  promoter       T3 promoter: promoter for bacteriophage T3 RNA polymerase
   9405..9631    +  promoter       RSV promoter: Rous sarcoma virus enhancer/promoter
   9632..9812    +  LTR            5' LTR (truncated): truncated 5' long terminal repeat (LTR) from HIV-1
   9859..9984    +  misc_feature   HIV-1 Ψ: packaging signal of human immunodeficiency virus type 1
   9968..10331   +  CDS            HIV-1 gag (fragment): gag protein from human immunodeficiency virus 1; gag
  10477..10710   +  misc_feature   RRE: The Rev response element (RRE) of HIV-1 allows for Rev-dependent mRNA export from the nucleus to the cytoplasm.
  11087..11113   +  CDS            Rev (fragment): human immunodeficiency virus 1 (HIV-1) Rev protein; rev; enhances nuclear export of unspliced and incompletely spliced viral mRNAs
  11117..11357   +  promoter       U6 promoter: RNA polymerase III promoter for human U6 snRNA
  11367..11386   +  CDS            VN155(I152L) (fragment): improved N-terminal fragment of mVenus for use in bimolecular fluorescence complementation (BiFC) (Kodama and Hu, 2010)
>Addgene plasmid #74961 | PXPR007 sgGFP-2 | depositor full sequence | sequence record 141796 | PXPR007 sgGFP-2 sequence 11386 bps
GTTTTAGAGCTAGAAATAGCAAGTTAAAATAAGGCTAGTCCGTTATCAACTTGAAAAAGTGGCACCGAGT
CGGTGCTTTTTTGAATTCTAGATCTTGAGACAAATGGCAGTATTCATCCACAATTTTAAAAGAAAAGGGG
GGATTGGGGGGTACAGTGCAGGGGAAAGAATAGTAGACATAATAGCAACAGACATACAAACTAAAGAATT
ACAAAAACAAATTACAAAAATTCAAAATTTTCGGGTTTATTACAGGGACAGCAGAGATCCACTTTGGCGC
CGGCTCGAGTGGCTCCGGTGCCCGTCAGTGGGCAGAGCGCACATCGCCCACAGTCCCCGAGAAGTTGGGG
GGAGGGGTCGGCAATTGAACCGGTGCCTAGAGAAGGTGGCGCGGGGTAAACTGGGAAAGTGATGTCGTGT
ACTGGCTCCGCCTTTTTCCCGAGGGTGGGGGAGAACCGTATATAAGTGCAGTAGTCGCCGTGAACGTTCT
TTTTCGCAACGGGTTTGCCGCCAGAACACAGGTGTCGTGACGCGGGATCCGCCACCATGGATTACAAAGA
CGATGACGATAAGATGGCCCCAAAGAAGAAGCGGAAGGTCGGTATCCACGGAGTCCCAGCAGCCGACAAG
AAGTACAGCATCGGCCTGGACATCGGCACCAACTCTGTGGGCTGGGCCGTGATCACCGACGAGTACAAGG
TGCCCAGCAAGAAATTCAAGGTGCTGGGCAACACCGACCGGCACAGCATCAAGAAGAACCTGATCGGAGC
CCTGCTGTTCGACAGCGGCGAAACAGCCGAGGCCACCCGGCTGAAGAGAACCGCCAGAAGAAGATACACC
AGACGGAAGAACCGGATCTGCTATCTGCAAGAGATCTTCAGCAACGAGATGGCCAAGGTGGACGACAGCT
TCTTCCACAGACTGGAAGAGTCCTTCCTGGTGGAAGAGGATAAGAAGCACGAGCGGCACCCCATCTTCGG
CAACATCGTGGACGAGGTGGCCTACCACGAGAAGTACCCCACCATCTACCACCTGAGAAAGAAACTGGTG
GACAGCACCGACAAGGCCGACCTGCGGCTGATCTATCTGGCCCTGGCCCACATGATCAAGTTCCGGGGCC
ACTTCCTGATCGAGGGCGACCTGAACCCCGACAACAGCGACGTGGACAAGCTGTTCATCCAGCTGGTGCA
GACCTACAACCAGCTGTTCGAGGAAAACCCCATCAACGCCAGCGGCGTGGACGCCAAGGCCATCCTGTCT
GCCAGACTGAGCAAGAGCAGACGGCTGGAAAATCTGATCGCCCAGCTGCCCGGCGAGAAGAAGAATGGCC
TGTTCGGAAACCTGATTGCCCTGAGCCTGGGCCTGACCCCCAACTTCAAGAGCAACTTCGACCTGGCCGA
GGATGCCAAACTGCAGCTGAGCAAGGACACCTACGACGACGACCTGGACAACCTGCTGGCCCAGATCGGC
GACCAGTACGCCGACCTGTTTCTGGCCGCCAAGAACCTGTCCGACGCCATCCTGCTGAGCGACATCCTGA
GAGTGAACACCGAGATCACCAAGGCCCCCCTGAGCGCCTCTATGATCAAGAGATACGACGAGCACCACCA
GGACCTGACCCTGCTGAAAGCTCTCGTGCGGCAGCAGCTGCCTGAGAAGTACAAAGAGATTTTCTTCGAC
CAGAGCAAGAACGGCTACGCCGGCTACATTGACGGCGGAGCCAGCCAGGAAGAGTTCTACAAGTTCATCA
AGCCCATCCTGGAAAAGATGGACGGCACCGAGGAACTGCTCGTGAAGCTGAACAGAGAGGACCTGCTGCG
GAAGCAGCGGACCTTCGACAACGGCAGCATCCCCCACCAGATCCACCTGGGAGAGCTGCACGCCATTCTG
CGGCGGCAGGAAGATTTTTACCCATTCCTGAAGGACAACCGGGAAAAGATCGAGAAGATCCTGACCTTCC
GCATCCCCTACTACGTGGGCCCTCTGGCCAGGGGAAACAGCAGATTCGCCTGGATGACCAGAAAGAGCGA
GGAAACCATCACCCCCTGGAACTTCGAGGAAGTGGTGGACAAGGGCGCTTCCGCCCAGAGCTTCATCGAG
CGGATGACCAACTTCGATAAGAACCTGCCCAACGAGAAGGTGCTGCCCAAGCACAGCCTGCTGTACGAGT
ACTTCACCGTGTATAACGAGCTGACCAAAGTGAAATACGTGACCGAGGGAATGAGAAAGCCCGCCTTCCT
GAGCGGCGAGCAGAAAAAGGCCATCGTGGACCTGCTGTTCAAGACCAACCGGAAAGTGACCGTGAAGCAG
CTGAAAGAGGACTACTTCAAGAAAATCGAGTGCTTCGACTCCGTGGAAATCTCCGGCGTGGAAGATCGGT
TCAACGCCTCCCTGGGCACATACCACGATCTGCTGAAAATTATCAAGGACAAGGACTTCCTGGACAATGA
GGAAAACGAGGACATTCTGGAAGATATCGTGCTGACCCTGACACTGTTTGAGGACAGAGAGATGATCGAG
GAACGGCTGAAAACCTATGCCCACCTGTTCGACGACAAAGTGATGAAGCAGCTGAAGCGGCGGAGATACA
CCGGCTGGGGCAGGCTGAGCCGGAAGCTGATCAACGGCATCCGGGACAAGCAGTCCGGCAAGACAATCCT
GGATTTCCTGAAGTCCGACGGCTTCGCCAACAGAAACTTCATGCAGCTGATCCACGACGACAGCCTGACC
TTTAAAGAGGACATCCAGAAAGCCCAGGTGTCCGGCCAGGGCGATAGCCTGCACGAGCACATTGCCAATC
TGGCCGGCAGCCCCGCCATTAAGAAGGGCATCCTGCAGACAGTGAAGGTGGTGGACGAGCTCGTGAAAGT
GATGGGCCGGCACAAGCCCGAGAACATCGTGATCGAAATGGCCAGAGAGAACCAGACCACCCAGAAGGGA
CAGAAGAACAGCCGCGAGAGAATGAAGCGGATCGAAGAGGGCATCAAAGAGCTGGGCAGCCAGATCCTGA
AAGAACACCCCGTGGAAAACACCCAGCTGCAGAACGAGAAGCTGTACCTGTACTACCTGCAGAATGGGCG
GGATATGTACGTGGACCAGGAACTGGACATCAACCGGCTGTCCGACTACGATGTGGACCATATCGTGCCT
CAGAGCTTTCTGAAGGACGACTCCATCGACAACAAGGTGCTGACCAGAAGCGACAAGAACCGGGGCAAGA
GCGACAACGTGCCCTCCGAAGAGGTCGTGAAGAAGATGAAGAACTACTGGCGGCAGCTGCTGAACGCCAA
GCTGATTACCCAGAGAAAGTTCGACAATCTGACCAAGGCCGAGAGAGGCGGCCTGAGCGAACTGGATAAG
GCCGGCTTCATCAAGAGACAGCTGGTGGAAACCCGGCAGATCACAAAGCACGTGGCACAGATCCTGGACT
CCCGGATGAACACTAAGTACGACGAGAATGACAAGCTGATCCGGGAAGTGAAAGTGATCACCCTGAAGTC
CAAGCTGGTGTCCGATTTCCGGAAGGATTTCCAGTTTTACAAAGTGCGCGAGATCAACAACTACCACCAC
GCCCACGACGCCTACCTGAACGCCGTCGTGGGAACCGCCCTGATCAAAAAGTACCCTAAGCTGGAAAGCG
AGTTCGTGTACGGCGACTACAAGGTGTACGACGTGCGGAAGATGATCGCCAAGAGCGAGCAGGAAATCGG
CAAGGCTACCGCCAAGTACTTCTTCTACAGCAACATCATGAACTTTTTCAAGACCGAGATTACCCTGGCC
AACGGCGAGATCCGGAAGCGGCCTCTGATCGAGACAAACGGCGAAACCGGGGAGATCGTGTGGGATAAGG
GCCGGGATTTTGCCACCGTGCGGAAAGTGCTGAGCATGCCCCAAGTGAATATCGTGAAAAAGACCGAGGT
GCAGACAGGCGGCTTCAGCAAAGAGTCTATCCTGCCCAAGAGGAACAGCGATAAGCTGATCGCCAGAAAG
AAGGACTGGGACCCTAAGAAGTACGGCGGCTTCGACAGCCCCACCGTGGCCTATTCTGTGCTGGTGGTGG
CCAAAGTGGAAAAGGGCAAGTCCAAGAAACTGAAGAGTGTGAAAGAGCTGCTGGGGATCACCATCATGGA
AAGAAGCAGCTTCGAGAAGAATCCCATCGACTTTCTGGAAGCCAAGGGCTACAAAGAAGTGAAAAAGGAC
CTGATCATCAAGCTGCCTAAGTACTCCCTGTTCGAGCTGGAAAACGGCCGGAAGAGAATGCTGGCCTCTG
CCGGCGAACTGCAGAAGGGAAACGAACTGGCCCTGCCCTCCAAATATGTGAACTTCCTGTACCTGGCCAG
CCACTATGAGAAGCTGAAGGGCTCCCCCGAGGATAATGAGCAGAAACAGCTGTTTGTGGAACAGCACAAG
CACTACCTGGACGAGATCATCGAGCAGATCAGCGAGTTCTCCAAGAGAGTGATCCTGGCCGACGCTAATC
TGGACAAAGTGCTGTCCGCCTACAACAAGCACCGGGATAAGCCCATCAGAGAGCAGGCCGAGAATATCAT
CCACCTGTTTACCCTGACCAATCTGGGAGCCCCTGCCGCCTTCAAGTACTTTGACACCACCATCGACCGG
AAGAGGTACACCAGCACCAAAGAGGTGCTGGACGCCACCCTGATCCACCAGAGCATCACCGGCCTGTACG
AGACACGGATCGACCTGTCTCAGCTGGGAGGCGACAAGCGTCCTGCTGCTACTAAGAAAGCTGGTCAAGC
TAAGAAAAAGAAAGCTAGCGGCAGCGGCGCCACCAACTTCAGCCTGCTGAAGCAGGCCGGCGACGTGGAG
GAGAACCCCGGCCCCATGGCCAAGCCTTTGTCTCAAGAAGAATCCACCCTCATTGAAAGAGCAACGGCTA
CAATCAACAGCATCCCCATCTCTGAAGACTACAGCGTCGCCAGCGCAGCTCTCTCTAGCGACGGCCGCAT
CTTCACTGGTGTCAATGTATATCATTTTACTGGGGGACCTTGTGCAGAACTCGTGGTGCTGGGCACTGCT
GCTGCTGCGGCAGCTGGCAACCTGACTTGTATCGTCGCGATCGGAAATGAGAACAGGGGCATCTTGAGCC
CCTGCGGACGGTGCCGACAGGTGCTTCTCGATCTGCATCCTGGGATCAAAGCCATAGTGAAGGACAGTGA
TGGACAGCCGACGGCAGTTGGGATTCGTGAATTGCTGCCCTCTGGTTATGTGTGGGAGGGCACGCGTTAA
GTCGACAATCAACCTCTGGATTACAAAATTTGTGAAAGATTGACTGGTATTCTTAACTATGTTGCTCCTT
TTACGCTATGTGGATACGCTGCTTTAATGCCTTTGTATCATGCTATTGCTTCCCGTATGGCTTTCATTTT
CTCCTCCTTGTATAAATCCTGGTTGCTGTCTCTTTATGAGGAGTTGTGGCCCGTTGTCAGGCAACGTGGC
GTGGTGTGCACTGTGTTTGCTGACGCAACCCCCACTGGTTGGGGCATTGCCACCACCTGTCAGCTCCTTT
CCGGGACTTTCGCTTTCCCCCTCCCTATTGCCACGGCGGAACTCATCGCCGCCTGCCTTGCCCGCTGCTG
GACAGGGGCTCGGCTGTTGGGCACTGACAATTCCGTGGTGTTGTCGGGGAAATCATCGTCCTTTCCTTGG
CTGCTCGCCTGTGTTGCCACCTGGATTCTGCGCGGGACGTCCTTCTGCTACGTCCCTTCGGCCCTCAATC
CAGCGGACCTTCCTTCCCGCGGCCTGCTGCCGGCTCTGCGGCCTCTTCCGCGTCTTCGCCTTCGCCCTCA
GACGAGTCGGATCTCCCTTTGGGCCGCCTCCCCGCGTCGACTTTAAGACCAATGACTTACAAGGCAGCTG
TAGATCTTAGCCACTTTTTAAAAGAAAAGGGGGGACTGGAAGGGCTAATTCACTCCCAACGAAGACAAGA
TCTGCTTTTTGCTTGTACTGGGTCTCTCTGGTTAGACCAGATCTGAGCCTGGGAGCTCTCTGGCTAACTA
GGGAACCCACTGCTTAAGCCTCAATAAAGCTTGCCTTGAGTGCTTCAAGTAGTGTGTGCCCGTCTGTTGT
GTGACTCTGGTAACTAGAGATCCCTCAGACCCTTTTAGTCAGTGTGGAAAATCTCTAGCAGTACGTATAG
TAGTTCATGTCATCTTATTATTCAGTATTTATAACTTGCAAAGAAATGAATATCAGAGAGTGAGAGGAAC
TTGTTTATTGCAGCTTATAATGGTTACAAATAAAGCAATAGCATCACAAATTTCACAAATAAAGCATTTT
TTTCACTGCATTCTAGTTGTGGTTTGTCCAAACTCATCAATGTATCTTATCATGTCTGGCTCTAGCTATC
CCGCCCCTAACTCCGCCCATCCCGCCCCTAACTCCGCCCAGTTCCGCCCATTCTCCGCCCCATGGCTGAC
TAATTTTTTTTATTTATGCAGAGGCCGAGGCCGCCTCGGCCTCTGAGCTATTCCAGAAGTAGTGAGGAGG
CTTTTTTGGAGGCCTAGGGACGTACCCAATTCGCCCTATAGTGAGTCGTATTACGCGCGCTCACTGGCCG
TCGTTTTACAACGTCGTGACTGGGAAAACCCTGGCGTTACCCAACTTAATCGCCTTGCAGCACATCCCCC
TTTCGCCAGCTGGCGTAATAGCGAAGAGGCCCGCACCGATCGCCCTTCCCAACAGTTGCGCAGCCTGAAT
GGCGAATGGG
[124 nt withheld, positions 6731-6854]
C
[91 nt withheld, positions 6856-6946]
A
[49 nt withheld, positions 6948-6996]
CCTTTGACGTTGGAGTCCACGTTCTTT
[37 nt withheld, positions 7024-7060]
ACCCTATCTCGGTCTATTCTTTTGATTTATAAGGGATTTTGCCGATTTCGGCCTATTGGTTAAAAAATGA
GCTGATTTAACAAAAATTTAACGCGAATTTTAACAAAATATTAACGCTTACAATTTAGGTGGCACTTTTC
GGGGAAATGTGCGCGGAACCCCTATTTGTTTATTTTTCTAAATACATTCAAATATGTATCCGCTCATGAG
ACAATAACCCTGATAAATGCTTCAATAATATTGAAAAAGGAAGAGTATGAGTATTCAACATTTCCGTGTC
GCCCTTATTCCCTTTTTTGCGGCATTTTGCCTTCCTGTTTTTGCTCACCCAGAAACGCTGGTGAAAGTAA
AAGATGCTGAAGATCAGTTGGGTGCACGAGTGGGTTACATCGAACTGGATCTCAACAGCGGTAAGATCCT
TGAGAGTTTTCGCCCCGAAGAACGTTTTCCAATGATGAGCACTTTTAAAGTTCTGCTATGTGGCGCGGTA
TTATCCCGTATTGACGCCGGGCAAGAGCAACTCGGTCGCCGCATACACTATTCTCAGAATGACTTGGTTG
AGTACTCACCAGTCACAGAAAAGCATCTTACGGATGGCATGACAGTAAGAGAATTATGCAGTGCTGCCAT
AACCATGAGTGATAACACTGCGGCCAACTTACTTCTGACAACGATCGGAGGACCGAAGGAGCTAACCGCT
TTTTTGCACAACATGGGGGATCATGTAACTCGCCTTGATCGTTGGGAACCGGAGCTGAATGAAGCCATAC
CAAACGACGAGCGTGACACCACGATGCCTGTAGCAATGGCAACAACGTTGCGCAAACTATTAACTGGCGA
ACTACTTACTCTAGCTTCCCGGCAACAATTAATAGACTGGATGGAGGCGGATAAAGTTGCAGGACCACTT
CTGCGCTCGGCCCTTCCGGCTGGCTGGTTTATTGCTGATAAATCTGGAGCCGGTGAGCGTGGGTCTCGCG
GTATCATTGCAGCACTGGGGCCAGATGGTAAGCCCTCCCGTATCGTAGTTATCTACACGACGGGGAGTCA
GGCAACTATGGATGAACGAAATAGACAGATCGCTGAGATAGGTGCCTCACTGATTAAGCATTGGTAACTG
TCAGACCAAGTTTACTCATATATACTTTAGATTGATTTAAAACTTCATTTTTAATTTAAAAGGATCTAGG
TGAAGATCCTTTTTGATAATCTCATGACCAAAATCCCTTAACGTGAGTTTTCGTTCCACTGAGCGTCAGA
CCCCGTAGAAAAGATCAAAGGATCTTCTTGAGATCCTTTTTTTCTGCGCGTAATCTGCTGCTTGCAAACA
AAAAAACCACCGCTACCAGCGGTGGTTTGTTTGCCGGATCAAGAGCTACCAACTCTTTTTCCGAAGGTAA
CTGGCTTCAGCAGAGCGCAGATACCAAATACTGTTCTTCTAGTGTAGCCGTAGTTAGGCCACCACTTCAA
GAACTCTGTAGCACCGCCTACATACCTCGCTCTGCTAATCCTGTTACCAGTGGCTGCTGCCAGTGGCGAT
AAGTCGTGTCTTACCGGGTTGGACTCAAGACGATAGTTACCGGATAAGGCGCAGCGGTCGGGCTGAACGG
GGGGTTCGTGCACACAGCCCAGCTTGGAGCGAACGACCTACACCGAACTGAGATACCTACAGCGTGAGCT
ATGAGAAAGCGCCACGCTTCCCGAAGGGAGAAAGGCGGACAGGTATCCGGTAAGCGGCAGGGTCGGAACA
GGAGAGCGCACGAGGGAGCTTCCAGGGGGAAACGCCTGGTATCTTTATAGTCCTGTCGGGTTTCGCCACC
TCTGACTTGAGCGTCGATTTTTGTGATGCTCGTCAGGGGGGCGGAGCCTATGGAAAAACGCCAGCAACGC
GGCCTTTTTACGGTTCCTGGCCTTTTGCTGGCCTTTTGCTCACATGTTCTTTCCTGCGTTATCCCCTGAT
TCTGTGGATAACCGTATTACCGCCTTTGAGTGAGCTGATACCGCTCGCCGCAGCCGAACGACCGAGCGCA
GCGAGTCAGTGAGCGAGGAAGCGGAAGAGCGCCCAATACGCAAACCGCCTCTCCCCGCGCGTTGGCCGAT
TCATTAATGCAGCTGGCACGACAGGTTTCCCGACTGGAAAGCGGGCAGTGAGCGCAACGCAATTAATGTG
AGTTAGCTCACTCATTAGGCACCCCAGGCTTTACACTTTATGCTTCCGGCTCGTATGTTGTGTGGAATTG
TGAGCGGATAACAATTTCACACAGGAAACAGCTATGACCATGATTACGCCAAGCGCGCAATTAACCCTCA
CTAAAGGGAACAAAAGCTGGAGCTGCAAGCTTAATGTAGTCTTATGCAATACTCTTGTAGTCTTGCAACA
TGGTAACGATGAGTTAGCAACATGCCTTACAAGGAGAGAAAAAGCACCGTGCATGCCGATTGGTGGAAGT
AAGGTGGTACGATCGTGCCTTATTAGGAAGGCAACAGACGGGTCTGACATGGATTGGACGAACCACTGAA
TTGCCGCATTGCAGAGATATTGTATTTAAGTGCCTAGCTCGATACATAAACGGGTCTCTCTGGTTAGACC
AGATCTGAGCCTGGGAGCTCTCTGGCTAACTAGGGAACCCACTGCTTAAGCCTCAATAAAGCTTGCCTTG
AGTGCTTCAAGTAGTGTGTGCCCGTCTGTTGTGTGACTCTGGTAACTAGAGATCCCTCAGACCCTTTTAG
TCAGTGTGGAAAATCTCTAGCAGTGGCGCCCGAACAGGGACTTGAAAGCGAAAGGGAAACCAGAGGAGCT
CTCTCGACGCAGGACTCGGCTTGCTGAAGCGCGCACGGCAAGAGGCGAGGGGCGGCGACTGGTGAGTACG
CCAAAAATTTTGACTAGCGGAGGCTAGAAGGAGAGAGATGGGTGCGAGAGCGTCAGTATTAAGCGGGGGA
GAATTAGATCGCGATGGGAAAAAATTCGGTTAAGGCCAGGGGGAAAGAAAAAATATAAATTAAAACATAT
AGTATGGGCAAGCAGGGAGCTAGAACGATTCGCAGTTAATCCTGGCCTGTTAGAAACATCAGAAGGCTGT
AGACAAATACTGGGACAGCTACAACCATCCCTTCAGACAGGATCAGAAGAACTTAGATCATTATATAATA
CAGTAGCAACCCTCTATTGTGTGCATCAAAGGATAGAGATAAAAGACACCAAGGAAGCTTTAGACAAGAT
AGAGGAAGAGCAAAACAAAAGTAAGACCACCGCACAGCAAGCGGCCGCTGATCTTCAGACCTGGAGGAGG
AGATATGAGGGACAATTGGAGAAGTGAATTATATAAATATAAAGTAGTAAAAATTGAACCATTAGGAGTA
GCACCCACCAAGGCAAAGAGAAGAGTGGTGCAGAGAGAAAAAAGAGCAGTGGGAATAGGAGCTTTGTTCC
TTGGGTTCTTGGGAGCAGCAGGAAGCACTATGGGCGCAGCGTCAATGACGCTGACGGTACAGGCCAGACA
ATTATTGTCTGGTATAGTGCAGCAGCAGAACAATTTGCTGAGGGCTATTGAGGCGCAACAGCATCTGTTG
CAACTCACAGTCTGGGGCATCAAGCAGCTCCAGGCAAGAATCCTGGCTGTGGAAAGATACCTAAAGGATC
AACAGCTCCTGGGGATTTGGGGTTGCTCTGGAAAACTCATTTGCACCACTGCTGTGCCTTGGAATGCTAG
TTGGAGTAATAAATCTCTGGAACAGATTTGGAATCACACGACCTGGATGGAGTGGGACAGAGAAATTAAC
AATTACACAAGCTTAATACACTCCTTAATTGAAGAATCGCAAAACCAGCAAGAAAAGAATGAACAAGAAT
TATTGGAATTAGATAAATGGGCAAGTTTGTGGAATTGGTTTAACATAACAAATTGGCTGTGGTATATAAA
ATTATTCATAATGATAGTAGGAGGCTTGGTAGGTTTAAGAATAGTTTTTGCTGTACTTTCTATAGTGAAT
AGAGTTAGGCAGGGATATTCACCATTATCGTTTCAGACCCACCTCCCAACCCCGAGGGGACCCAGAGAGG
GCCTATTTCCCATGATTCCTTCATATTTGCATATACGATACAAGGCTGTTAGAGAGATAATTAGAATTAA
TTTGACTGTAAACACAAAGATATTAGTACAAAATACGTGACGTAGAAAGTAATAATTTCTTGGGTAGTTT
GCAGTTTTAAAATTATGTTTTAAAATGGACTATCATATGCTTACCGTAACTTGAAAGTATTTCGATTTCT
TGGCTTTATATATCTTGTGGAAAGGACGAAACACCGGGTGCCCATCCTGGTCGAGC
