>Addgene plasmid #74961 | PXPR007 sgGFP-2 | addgene partial sequence | sequence record 146697 | U6sponge-F 5'-GGACTATCATATGCTTACCGTAACTTGA-3'
AAGGACGAAACACCGGGTGCCCATCCTGGTCGAGCGTTTTAGAGCTAGAAATAGCAAGTTAAAATAAGGC
TAGTCCGTTATCAACTTGAAAAAGTGGCACCGAGTCGGTGCTTTTTTGAATTCTAGATCTTGAGACAAAT
GGCAGTATTCATCCACAATTTTAAAAGAAAAGGGGGGATTGGGGGGTACAGTGCAGGGGAAAGAATAGTA
GACATAATAGCAACAGACATACAAACTAAAGAATTACAAAAACAAATTACAAAAATTCAAAATTTTCGGG
TTTATTACAGGGACAGCAGAGATCCACTTTGGCGCCGGCTCGAGTGGCTCCGGTGCCCGTCAGTGGGCAG
AGCGCACATCGCCCACAGTCCCCGAGAAGTTGGGGGGAGGGGTCGGCAATTGAACCGGTGCCTAGAGAAG
GTGGCGCGGGGTAAACTGGGAAAGTGATGTCGTGTACTGGCTCCGCCTTTTTCCCGAGGGTGGGGGAGAA
CCGTATATAAGTGCAGTAGTCGCCGTGAACGTTCTTTTTCGCAACGGGTTTGCCGCCAGAACACAGGTGT
CGTGACGCGGGATCCGCCACCATGGATTACAAAGACGATGACGATAAGATGGCCCCAAAGAAGAAGCGGA
AGGTCGGTATCCACGGAGTCCCAGCAGCCGACAAGAAGTACAGCATCGGCCTGGACATCGGCACCAA
