>Addgene plasmid #74961 | PXPR007 sgGFP-2 | addgene partial sequence | sequence record 146813 | blast-R 5'-gctctttcaatgagggtgga-3'
TGGGGCCGGGGTTCTCCTCCACGTCGCCGGCCTGCTTCAGCAGGCTGAAGTTGGTGGCGCCGCTGCCGCT
AGCTTTCTTTTTCTTAGCTTGACCAGCTTTCTTAGTAGCAGCAGGACGCTTGTCGCCTCCCAGCTGAGAC
AGGTCGATCCGTGTCTCGTACAGGCCGGTGATGCTCTGGTGGATCAGGGTGGCGTCCAGCACCTCTTTGG
TGCTGGTGTACCTCTTCCGGTCGATGGTGGTGTCAAAGTACTTGAAGGCGGCAGGGGCTCCCAGATTGGT
CAGGGTAAACAGGTGGATGATATTCTCGGCCTGCTCTCTGATGGGCTTATCCCGGTGCTTGTTGTAGGCG
GACAGCACTTTGTCCAGATTAGCGTCGGCCAGGATCACTCTCTTGGAGAACTCGCTGATCTGCTCGATGA
TCTCGTCCAGGTAGTGCTTGTGCTGTTCCACAAACAGCTGTTTCTGCTCATTATCCTCGGGGGAGCCCTT
CAGCTTCTCATAGTGGCTGGCCAGGTACAGGAAGTTCACATATTTGGAGGGCAGGGCCAGTTCGTTTCCC
TTCTGCAGTTCGCCGGCAGAGGCCAGCATTCTCTTCCGGCCGTTTTCCAGCTCGAACAGGGAGTACTTAG
GCAGCTTGATGATCAGGTCCTTTTTCACTTCTTTGTAGCCCTTGGCTTCCAGAAAGTCGATGGGATTCTT
CTCGAAGCTGCTTCTTTCCATGA
